Addgene plasmid #133252: pMXs_FLAG-MCART1R182A
Purpose: Express FLAG-tagged MCART1R182A in mammalian cells
Depositing lab: David Sabatini. Depositing organization: Whitehead Institute for Biomedical Research. Publication: MCART1/SLC25A51 is required for mitochondrial NAD transport. Kory N, Uit de Bos J, van der Rijt S, Jankovic N, Gura M, Arp N, Pena IA, Prakash G, Chan SH, Kunchok T, Lewis CA, Sabatini DM. Sci Adv. 2020 Oct 21;6(43):eabe5310. doi: 10.1126/sciadv.abe5310. Print 2020 Oct. PubMed 33087354.
Backbone
  Vector backbone: pMXs
  Backbone manufacturer: Cell Biolabs, Inc.
  Backbone size w/o insert (bp): 5600
  Vector type: Mammalian Expression, Retroviral
  Selectable markers: Blasticidin
Growth in bacteria
  Bacterial resistance: Ampicillin, 100 μg/mL
  Growth temperature: 30°C
  Growth strain: NEB Stable
  Copy number: High Copy
Gene/Insert
  Gene/Insert name: MCART1 (alt name: SLC25A51)
  Species: H. sapiens (human)
  Mutation: codon-optimized for expression in human cells, R182 mutated to A
  Entrez Gene: SLC25A51 (a.k.a. CG7943, MCART1)
  Tag / fusion protein: 3xFLAG (N terminal on backbone)
  Cloning method: Restriction Enzyme; 5′ cloning site EcoRI (unknown if destroyed); 3′ cloning site NotI (unknown if destroyed)
  Sequencing primers: 5′ GTGGACCATCCTCTAG; 3′ GACGGCAATATGGTG
Terms and licenses: Academic/Nonprofit Terms; Industry Terms: Not Available to Industry
How to cite: pMXs_FLAG-MCART1R182A was a gift from David Sabatini (Addgene plasmid # 133252 ; http://n2t.net/addgene:133252 ; RRID:Addgene_133252)
