[The description below was written by a language model from this plasmid's Addgene catalogue record and pLannotate feature annotations shown in this document.]
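Description:
pMXs_FLAG-MCART1R182A is a Moloney murine leukemia virus-based retroviral expression vector built on the pMXs backbone, intended for stable expression of a FLAG-tagged mutant of human MCART1 (SLC25A51) in mammalian cells. In bacteria it is maintained through a high-copy ColE1/pUC-type origin and selected with ampicillin via the β-lactamase gene and its own promoter.

The retroviral cassette is flanked by MMLV long terminal repeats. Downstream of the 5′ LTR lie the Ψ packaging signal, a truncated gag sequence lacking its start codon and a pol region carrying the splice acceptor. Together these allow the transcript to be packaged into virions when the viral proteins are supplied in trans by a packaging cell line. No separate internal promoter is annotated, so expression is presumably driven from the 5′ LTR, as is usual for pMXs vectors. The insert, cloned between EcoRI and NotI, is a human codon-optimized SLC25A51 open reading frame with arginine 182 changed to alanine and an N-terminal 3xFLAG tag supplied by the backbone. The feature table detects part of this as a FLAG fragment, and the adjacent short match called as a fluorescent-protein fragment is most likely a spurious hit to tag or linker sequence rather than a reporter. An EMCV IRES follows the insert and directs translation of blasticidin S deaminase from the same transcript, linking blasticidin resistance to transgene expression in transduced cells.

The associated publication concerns the requirement for MCART1/SLC25A51 in mitochondrial NAD transport, so this point mutant presumably serves for comparison with the wild-type transporter. The record does not state the functional consequence of R182A.
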