Features (pLannotate 1.2.2; 16 found; start..end, strand, type, name):
     25..441     +  CDS            gag (truncated): truncated Moloney murine leukemia virus (MMLV) gag gene lacking the start codon
    451..825     +  misc_feature   pol region: Moloney murine leukemia virus (MMLV) pol region containing the splice acceptor site
    908..928     +  CDS            FLAG (fragment): FLAG® epitope tag, followed by an enterokinase cleavage site
    929..956     +  CDS            TDsmURFP (fragment): monomeric tandem dimer of a small ultra-red fluorescent protein derived from a cyanobacterial phycobiliprotein (Rodriguez et al., 2016)
    962..1852    +  CDS            SLC25A51: S2551_HUMAN - Also known as MCART1 From Homo sapiens (Human).
   1977..2439    +  misc_feature   IRES: internal ribosome entry site (IRES) of the encephalomyocarditis virus (EMCV)
   2459..2848    +  CDS            BSD: blasticidin S deaminase; Aspergillus terreus BSD; confers resistance to blasticidin
   2897..3018    +  LTR            3' LTR (ΔU3) (fragment): self-inactivating 3' long terminal repeat (LTR) from Moloney murine leukemia virus
   3019..3488    +  LTR            LTR: long terminal repeat from Moloney murine leukemia virus
   3554..3606    -  CDS            lacI (fragment): lac repressor; lacI; The lac repressor binds to the lac operator to inhibit transcription in E. coli. This inhibition can be relieved by adding lactose or isopropyl-β-D-thiogalactopyranoside (IPTG).
   3789..4377    -  rep_origin     ori: high-copy-number ColE1/pMB1/pBR322/pUC origin of replication
   4541..5401    -  CDS            AmpR: β-lactamase; bla; confers resistance to ampicillin, carbenicillin, and related antibiotics
   5402..5506    -  promoter       AmpR promoter: bla
   5536..6129    +  LTR            LTR: long terminal repeat from Moloney murine leukemia virus
   6192..6391    +  misc_feature   MMLV Ψ: packaging signal of Moloney murine leukemia virus (MMLV)
   6443..6531    +  misc_feature   MESV Ψ (fragment): packaging signal of murine embryonic stem cell virus
>Addgene plasmid #133252 | pMXs_FLAG-MCART1R182A | addgene full sequence | sequence record 261589 | Addgene NGS Result
TTTCTGTATTTGTCTGAAAATTAGGGCCAGACTGTTACCACTCCCTTAAGTTTGACCTTAGGTCACTGGA
AAGATGTCGAGCGGATCGCTCACAACCAGTCGGTAGATGTCAAGAAGAGACGTTGGGTTACCTTCTGCTC
TGCAGAATGGCCAACCTTTAACGTCGGATGGCCGCGAGACGGCACCTTTAACCGAGACCTCATCACCCAG
GTTAAGATCAAGGTCTTTTCACCTGGCCCGCATGGACACCCAGACCAGGTCCCCTACATCGTGACCTGGG
AAGCCTTGGCTTTTGACCCCCCTCCCTGGGTCAAGCCCTTTGTACACCCTAAGCCTCCGCCTCCTCTTCC
TCCATCCGCCCCGTCTCTCCCCCTTGAACCTCCTCGTTCGACCCCGCCTCGATCCTCCCTTTATCCAGCC
CTCACTCCTTCTCTAGGCGCCCCCATATGGCCATATGAGATCTTATATGGGGCACCCCCGCCCCTTGTAA
ACTTCCCTGACCCTGACATGACAAGAGTTACTAACAGCCCCTCTCTCCAAGCTCACTTACAGGCTCTCTA
CTTAGTCCAGCACGAAGTCTGGAGACCTCTGGCGGCAGCCTACCAAGAACAACTGGACCGACCGGTGGTA
CCTCACCCTTACCGAGTCGGCGACACAGTGTGGGTCCGCCGACACCAGACTAAGAACCTAGAACCTCGCT
GGAAAGGACCTTACACAGTCCTGCTGACCACCCCCACCGCCCTCAAAGTAGACGGCATCGCAGCTTGGAT
ACACGCCGCCCACGTGAAGGCTGCCGACCCCGGGGGTGGACCATCCTCTAGACTGCCGGATCTAGCTAGT
TAATTAAGGATCCGCCACCATGGACTACAAGGACCACGACGGTGACTACAAGGACCACGACATCGACTAC
AAGGACGACGACGACAAGGGGCATGGCACCGGCAGCACCGGCAGCGAATTCATGATGGACTCAGAGGCGC
ATGAGAAAAGGCCGCCGATACTCACCAGCTCTAAGCAGGATATCTCCCCGCACATAACGAATGTCGGGGA
AATGAAACACTATCTATGCGGATGCTGTGCTGCATTTAACAATGTAGCCATTACGTTTCCAATACAAAAG
GTTCTCTTTAGGCAACAGCTCTATGGAATTAAGACACGAGACGCGATATTGCAACTCCGGCGCGACGGAT
TTAGAAACCTCTACAGAGGCATCCTTCCTCCACTGATGCAAAAGACAACGACATTGGCCCTCATGTTTGG
TCTGTATGAGGACCTTTCCTGCCTTCTCCACAAACACGTCTCAGCGCCGGAGTTCGCAACGTCCGGAGTT
GCAGCAGTCCTCGCCGGCACCACCGAAGCTATTTTCACGCCGTTGGAGCGGGTCCAAACGTTGCTCCAAG
ATCACAAACATCACGACAAATTTACAAATACATACCAAGCTTTTAAAGCACTGAAGTGTCATGGTATCGG
TGAATACTACCGAGGATTGGTCCCAATTCTTTTCGCAAACGGATTGAGTAACGTTCTGTTCTTCGGGCTT
CGCGGGCCTATCAAAGAACACCTTCCCACAGCCACGACCCATTCTGCTCATTTGGTAAATGATTTCATTT
GTGGAGGGCTGTTGGGAGCGATGTTGGGATTCCTCTTCTTTCCAATAAACGTAGTAAAGACCCGCATTCA
AAGCCAAATCGGCGGTGAATTTCAGTCATTCCCGAAAGTGTTCCAAAAGATCTGGCTGGAACGCGACAGG
AAGCTGATAAATCTGTTTCGCGGGGCGCATCTTAACTATCACCGAAGTCTGATAAGCTGGGGCATCATAA
ATGCAACCTATGAGTTTTTGCTTAAAGTTATTTGAGCGGCCGCTACGTAAATTCCGCCCCCCCCCCTAAC
GTTACTGGCCGAAGCCGCTTGGAATAAGGCCGGTGTGCGTTTGTCTATATGTTATTTTCCACCATATTGC
CGTCTTTTGGCAATGTGAGGGCCCGGAAACCTGGCCCTGTCTTCTTGACGAGCATTCCTAGGGGTCTTTC
CCCTCTCGCCAAAGGAATGCAAGGTCTGTTGAATGTCGTGAAGGAAGCAGTTCCTCTGGAAGCTTCTTGA
AGACAAACAACGTCTGTAGCGACCCTTTGCAGGCAGCGGAACCCCCCACCTGGCGACAGGTGCCTCTGCG
GCCAAAAGCCACGTGTATAAGATACACCTGCAAAGGCGGCACAACCCCAGTGCCACGTTGTGAGTTGGAT
AGTTGTGGAAAGAGTCAAATGGCTCTCCTCAAGCGTATTCAACAAGGGGCTGAAGGATGCCCAGAAGGTA
CCCCATTGTATGGGATCTGATCTGGGGCCTCGGTGCACATGCTTTACATGTGTTTAGTCGAGGTTAAAAA
AACGTCTAGGCCCCCCGAACCACGGGGACGTGGTTTTCCTTTGAAAAACACGATGATAATATGGCCACAA
CCATGGTTCCTTTGTCTCAAGAAGAATCCACCCTCATTGAAAGAGCAACGGCTACAATCAACAGCATCCC
CATCTCTGAAGACTACAGCGTCGCCAGCGCAGCTCTCTCTAGCGACGGCCGCATCTTCACTGGTGTCAAT
GTATATCATTTTACTGGGGGACCTTGTGCAGAACTCGTGGTGCTGGGCACTGCTGCTGCTGCGGCAGCTG
GCAACCTGACTTGTATCGTCGCGATCGGAAATGAGAACAGGGGCATCTTGAGCCCCTGCGGACGGTGCCG
ACAGGTGCTTCTCGATCTGCATCCTGGGATCAAAGCCATAGTGAAGGACAGTGATGGACAGCCGACGGCA
GTTGGGATTCGTGAATTGCTGCCCTCTGGTTATGTGTGGGAGGGCTAAGTCGACGATAAAATAAAAGATT
TTATTTAGTCTCCAGAAAAAGGGGGGAATGAAAGACCCCACCTGTAGGTTTGGCAAGCTAGCTTAAGTAA
CGCCATTTTGCAAGGCATGGAAAAATACATAACTGAGAATAGAGAAGTTCAGATCAAGGTCAGGAACAGA
TGGAACAGCTGAATATGGGCCAAACAGGATATCTGTGGTAAGCAGTTCCTGCCCCGGCTCAGGGCCAAGA
ACAGATGGAACAGCTGAATATGGGCCAAACAGGATATCTGTGGTAAGCAGTTCCTGCCCCGGCTCAGGGC
CAAGAACAGATGGTCCCCAGATGCGGTCCAGCCCTCAGCAGTTTCTAGAGAACCATCAGATGTTTCCAGG
GTGCCCCAAGGACCTGAAATGACCCTGTGCCTTATTTGAACTAACCAATCAGTTCGCTTCTCGCTTCTGT
TCGCGCGCTTCTGCTCCCCGAGCTCAATAAAAGAGCCCACAACCCCTCACTCGGGGCGCCAGTCCTCCGA
TTGACTGAGTCGCCCGGGTACCCGTGTATCCAATAAACCCTCTTGCAGTTGCATCCGACTTGTGGTCTCG
CTGTTCCTTGGGAGGGTCTCCTCTGAGTGATTGACTACCCGTCAGCGGGGGTCTTTCACATGCAGCATGT
ATCAAAATTAATTTGGTTTTTTTTCTTAAGTATTTACATTAAATGGCCATAGTTGCATTAATGAATCGGC
CAACGCGCGGGGAGAGGCGGTTTGCGTATTGGGCGCTCTTCCGCTTCCTCGCTCACTGACTCGCTGCGCT
CGGTCGTTCGGCTGCGGCGAGCGGTATCAGCTCACTCAAAGGCGGTAATACGGTTATCCACAGAATCAGG
GGATAACGCAGGAAAGAACATGTGAGCAAAAGGCCAGCAAAAGGCCAGGAACCGTAAAAAGGCCGCGTTG
CTGGCGTTTTTCCATAGGCTCCGCCCCCCTGACGAGCATCACAAAAATCGACGCTCAAGTCAGAGGTGGC
GAAACCCGACAGGACTATAAAGATACCAGGCGTTTCCCCCTGGAAGCTCCCTCGTGCGCTCTCCTGTTCC
GACCCTGCCGCTTACCGGATACCTGTCCGCCTTTCTCCCTTCGGGAAGCGTGGCGCTTTCTCATAGCTCA
CGCTGTAGGTATCTCAGTTCGGTGTAGGTCGTTCGCTCCAAGCTGGGCTGTGTGCACGAACCCCCCGTTC
AGCCCGACCGCTGCGCCTTATCCGGTAACTATCGTCTTGAGTCCAACCCGGTAAGACACGACTTATCGCC
ACTGGCAGCAGCCACTGGTAACAGGATTAGCAGAGCGAGGTATGTAGGCGGTGCTACAGAGTTCTTGAAG
TGGTGGCCTAACTACGGCTACACTAGAAGAACAGTATTTGGTATCTGCGCTCTGCTGAAGCCAGTTACCT
TCGGAAAAAGAGTTGGTAGCTCTTGATCCGGCAAACAAACCACCGCTGGTAGCGGTGGTTTTTTTGTTTG
CAAGCAGCAGATTACGCGCAGAAAAAAAGGATCTCAAGAAGATCCTTTGATCTTTTCTACGGGGTCTGAC
GCTCAGTGGAACGAAAACTCACGTTAAGGGATTTTGGTCATGAGATTATCAAAAAGGATCTTCACCTAGA
TCCTTTTGCGGCCGGCCGCAAATCAATCTAAAGTATATATGAGTAAACTTGGTCTGACAGTTACCAATGC
TTAATCAGTGAGGCACCTATCTCAGCGATCTGTCTATTTCGTTCATCCATAGTTGCCTGACTCCCCGTCG
TGTAGATAACTACGATACGGGAGGGCTTACCATCTGGCCCCAGTGCTGCAATGATACCGCGAGACCCACG
CTCACCGGCTCCAGATTTATCAGCAATAAACCAGCCAGCCGGAAGGGCCGAGCGCAGAAGTGGTCCTGCA
ACTTTATCCGCCTCCATCCAGTCTATTAATTGTTGCCGGGAAGCTAGAGTAAGTAGTTCGCCAGTTAATA
GTTTGCGCAACGTTGTTGCCATTGCTACAGGCATCGTGGTGTCACGCTCGTCGTTTGGTATGGCTTCATT
CAGCTCCGGTTCCCAACGATCAAGGCGAGTTACATGATCCCCCATGTTGTGCAAAAAAGCGGTTAGCTCC
TTCGGTCCTCCGATCGTTGTCAGAAGTAAGTTGGCCGCAGTGTTATCACTCATGGTTATGGCAGCACTGC
ATAATTCTCTTACTGTCATGCCATCCGTAAGATGCTTTTCTGTGACTGGTGAGTACTCAACCAAGTCATT
CTGAGAATAGTGTATGCGGCGACCGAGTTGCTCTTGCCCGGCGTCAATACGGGATAATACCGCGCCACAT
AGCAGAACTTTAAAAGTGCTCATCATTGGAAAACGTTCTTCGGGGCGAAAACTCTCAAGGATCTTACCGC
TGTTGAGATCCAGTTCGATGTAACCCACTCGTGCACCCAACTGATCTTCAGCATCTTTTACTTTCACCAG
CGTTTCTGGGTGAGCAAAAACAGGAAGGCAAAATGCCGCAAAAAAGGGAATAAGGGCGACACGGAAATGT
TGAATACTCATACTCTTCCTTTTTCAATATTATTGAAGCATTTATCAGGGTTATTGTCTCATGAGCGGAT
ACATATTTGAATGTATTTAGAAAAATAAACAAATAGGGGTTCCGCGCACATTTCCCCGAAAAGTGCCACC
TGCATAATGAAAGACCCCACCTGTAGGTTTGGCAAGCTAGCTTAAGTAACGCCATTTTGCAAGGCATGGA
AAAATACATAACTGAGAATAGAAAAGTTCAGATCAAGGTCAGGAACAGATGGAACAGCTGAATATGGGCC
AAACAGGATATCTGTGGTAAGCAGTTCCTGCCCCGGCTCAGGGCCAAGAACAGATGGAACAGCTGAATAT
GGGCCAAACAGGATATCTGTGGTAAGCAGTTCCTGCCCCGGCTCAGGGCCAAGAACAGATGGTCCCCAGA
TGCGGTCCAGCCCTCAGCAGTTTCTAGAGAACCATCAGATGTTTCCAGGGTGCCCCAAGGACCTGAAATG
ACCCTGTGCCTTATTTGAACTAACCAATCAGTTCGCTTCTCGCTTCTGTTCGCGCGCTTCTGCTCCCCGA
GCTCAATAAAAGAGCCCACAACCCCTCACTCGGCGCGCCAGTCCTCCGATTGACTGAGTCGCCCGGGTAC
CCGTGTATCCAATAAACCCTCTTGCAGTTGCATCCGACTTGTGGTCTCGCTGTTCCTTGGGAGGGTCTCC
TCTGAGTGATTGACTACCCGTCAGCGGGGGTCTTTCATTTGGGGGCTCGTCCGGGATCGGGAGACCCCTG
CCCAGGGACCACCGACCCACCACCGGGAGGTAAGCTGGCCAGCAACTTATCTGTGTCTGTCCGATTGTCT
AGTGTCTATGACTGATTTTATGCGCCTGCGTCGGTACTAGTTAGCTAACTAGCTCTGTATCTGGCGGACC
CGTGGTGGAACTGACGAGTTCGGAACACCCGGCCGCAACCCTGGGAGACGTCCCAGGGACTTCGGGGGCC
GTTTTTGTGGCCCGACCTGAGTCCAAAAATCCCGATCGTTTTGGACTCTTTGGTGCACCCCCCTAATAGG
AGGGATATGTGGTTCTGGTAGGAGACGAGAACCTAAAACAGTTCCCGCCTCCGTCTGAATTTTTGCTTTC
GGTTTGGGACCGAAGCCGCGCCGCGCGTCTTGTCTGCTGCAGCATCGTTCTGTGTTGTCTCTGTCTGACT
GTG
